>Addgene plasmid #144178 | TFORF1490 | addgene full sequence | sequence record 404066 | Addgene NGS Result
TTAATGTAGTCTTATGCAATACTCTTGTAGTCTTGCAACATGGTAACGATGAGTTAGCAACATGCCTTAC
AAGGAGAGAAAAAGCACCGTGCATGCCGATTGGTGGAAGTAAGGTGGTACGATCGTGCCTTATTAGGAAG
GCAACAGACGGGTCTGACATGGATTGGACGAACCACTGAATTGCCGCATTGCAGAGATATTGTATTTAAG
TGCCTAGCTCGATACATAAACGGGTCTCTCTGGTTAGACCAGATCTGAGCCTGGGAGCTCTCTGGCTAAC
TAGGGAACCCACTGCTTAAGCCTCAATAAAGCTTGCCTTGAGTGCTTCAAGTAGTGTGTGCCCGTCTGTT
GTGTGACTCTGGTAACTAGAGATCCCTCAGACCCTTTTAGTCAGTGTGGAAAATCTCTAGCAGTGGCGCC
CGAACAGGGACTTGAAAGCGAAAGGGAAACCAGAGGAGCTCTCTCGACGCAGGACTCGGCTTGCTGAAGC
GCGCACGGCAAGAGGCGAGGGGCGGCGACTGGTGAGTACGCCAAAAATTTTGACTAGCGGAGGCTAGAAG
GAGAGAGATGGGTGCGAGAGCGTCAGTATTAAGCGGGGGAGAATTAGATCGCGATGGGAAAAAATTCGGT
TAAGGCCAGGGGGAAAGAAAAAATATAAATTAAAACATATAGTATGGGCAAGCAGGGAGCTAGAACGATT
CGCAGTTAATCCTGGCCTGTTAGAAACATCAGAAGGCTGTAGACAAATACTGGGACAGCTACAACCATCC
CTTCAGACAGGATCAGAAGAACTTAGATCATTATATAATACAGTAGCAACCCTCTATTGTGTGCATCAAA
GGATAGAGATAAAAGACACCAAGGAAGCTTTAGACAAGATAGAGGAAGAGCAAAACAAAAGTAAGACCAC
CGCACAGCAAGCGGCCGCTGATCTTCAGACCTGGAGGAGGAGATATGAGGGACAATTGGAGAAGTGAATT
ATATAAATATAAAGTAGTAAAAATTGAACCATTAGGAGTAGCACCCACCAAGGCAAAGAGAAGAGTGGTG
CAGAGAGAAAAAAGAGCAGTGGGAATAGGAGCTTTGTTCCTTGGGTTCTTGGGAGCAGCAGGAAGCACTA
TGGGCGCAGCGTCAATGACGCTGACGGTACAGGCCAGACAATTATTGTCTGGTATAGTGCAGCAGCAGAA
CAATTTGCTGAGGGCTATTGAGGCGCAACAGCATCTGTTGCAACTCACAGTCTGGGGCATCAAGCAGCTC
CAGGCAAGAATCCTGGCTGTGGAAAGATACCTAAAGGATCAACAGCTCCTGGGGATTTGGGGTTGCTCTG
GAAAACTCATTTGCACCACTGCTGTGCCTTGGAATGCTAGTTGGAGTAATAAATCTCTGGAACAGATTTG
GAATCACACGACCTGGATGGAGTGGGACAGAGAAATTAACAATTACACAAGCTTAATACACTCCTTAATT
GAAGAATCGCAAAACCAGCAAGAAAAGAATGAACAAGAATTATTGGAATTAGATAAATGGGCAAGTTTGT
GGAATTGGTTTAACATAACAAATTGGCTGTGGTATATAAAATTATTCATAATGATAGTAGGAGGCTTGGT
AGGTTTAAGAATAGTTTTTGCTGTACTTTCTATAGTGAATAGAGTTAGGCAGGGATATTCACCATTATCG
TTTCAGACCCACCTCCCAACCCCGAGGGGACCCATGCATTGCATCTCAATTAGTCAGCAACCAGGTGTGG
AAAGTCCCCAGGCTCCCCAGCAGGCAGAAGTATGCAAAGCATGCGTCTCAATTAGTCAGCAACCATAGTC
CCGCCCCTAACTCCGCCCATCCCGCCCCTAACTCCGCCCAGTTCCGCCCATTCTCCGCCCCATGGCTGAC
TAATTTTTTTTATTTATGCAGAGGCCGAGGCCGCCTCGGCCTCTGAGCTATTCCAGAAGTAGTGAGGAGG
CTTTTTTGGAGGCCTAGGCTTTTGCAAAAAGCTTTCTAGAGGTACCACCGGAGCTTACCATGACCGAGTA
CAAGCCCACGGTGCGCCTCGCCACCCGCGACGACGTCCCCAGGGCCGTACGCACCCTCGCCGCCGCGTTC
GCCGACTACCCCGCCACGCGCCACACCGTCGATCCGGACCGCCACATCGAGCGGGTCACCGAGCTGCAAG
AACTCTTCCTCACGCGCGTCGGGCTCGACATCGGCAAGGTGTGGGTCGCGGACGACGGCGCCGCCGTGGC
GGTCTGGACCACGCCGGAGAGCGTCGAAGCGGGGGCGGTGTTCGCCGAGATCGGCCCGCGCATGGCCGAG
TTGAGCGGTTCCCGGCTGGCCGCGCAGCAACAGATGGAAGGCCTCCTGGCGCCGCACCGGCCCAAGGAGC
CCGCGTGGTTCCTGGCCACCGTCGGCGTCTCGCCCGACCACCAGGGCAAGGGTCTGGGCAGCGCCGTCGT
GCTCCCCGGAGTGGAGGCGGCCGAGCGCGCCGGGGTGCCCGCCTTCCTGGAGACCTCCGCGCCCCGCAAC
CTCCCCTTCTACGAGCGGCTCGGCTTCACCGTCACCGCCGACGTCGAGGTGCCCGAAGGACCGCGCACCT
GGTGCATGACCCGCAAGCCCGGTGCCAGTTAACGAATTCTAGATCTTGAGACAAATGGCAGTATTCATCC
ACAATTTTAAAAGAAAAGGGGGGATTGGGGGGTACAGTGCAGGGGAAAGAATAGTAGACATAATAGCAAC
AGACATACAAACTAAAGAATTACAAAAACAAATTACAAAAATTCAAAATTTTCGGGTTTATTACAGGGAC
AGCAGAGATCCACTTTGGCGCCGGCTCGAGGCCTGCAGGTGCAAAGATGGATAAAGTTTTAAACAGAGAG
GAATCTTTGCAGCTAATGGACCTTCTAGGTCTTGAAAGGAGTGGGAATTGGCTCCGGTGCCCGTCAGTGG
GCAGAGCGCACATCGCCCACAGTCCCCGAGAAGTTGGGGGGAGGGGTCGGCAATTGAACCGGTGCCTAGA
GAAGGTGGCGCGGGGTAAACTGGGAAAGTGATGTCGTGTACTGGCTCCGCCTTTTTCCCGAGGGTGGGGG
AGAACCGTATATAAGTGCAGTAGTCGCCGTGAACGTTCTTTTTCGCAACGGGTTTGCCGCCAGAACACAG
GTAAGTGCCGTGTGTGGTTCCCGCGGGCCTGGCCTCTTTACGGGTTATGGCCCTTGCGTGCCTTGAATTA
CTTCCACCTGGCTGCAGTACGTGATTCTTGATCCCGAGCTTCGGGTTGGAAGTGGGTGGGAGAGTTCGAG
GCCTTGCGCTTAAGGAGCCCCTTCGCCTCGTGCTTGAGTTGAGGCCTGGCCTGGGCGCTGGGGCCGCCGC
GTGCGAATCTGGTGGCACCTTCGCGCCTGTCTCGCTGCTTTCGATAAGTCTCTAGCCATTTAAAATTTTT
GATGACCTGCTGCGACGCTTTTTTTCTGGCAAGATAGTCTTGTAAATGCGGGCCAAGATCTGCACACTGG
TATTTCGGTTTTTGGGGCCGCGGGCGGCGACGGGGCCCGTGCGTCCCAGCGCACATGTTCGGCGAGGCGG
GGCCTGCGAGCGCGGCCACCGAGAATCGGACGGGGGTAGTCTCAAGCTGGCCGGCCTGCTCTGGTGCCTG
GCCTCGCGCCGCCGTGTATCGCCCCGCCCTGGGCGGCAAGGCTGGCCCGGTCGGCACCAGTTGCGTGAGC
GGAAAGATGGCCGCTTCCCGGCCCTGCTGCAGGGAGCTCAAAATGGAGGACGCGGCGCTCGGGAGAGCGG
GCGGGTGAGTCACCCACACAAAGGAAAAGGGCCTTTCCGTCCTCAGCCGTCGCTTCATGTGACTCCACGG
AGTACCGGGCGCCGTCCAGGCACCTCGATTAGTTCTCGAGCTTTTGGAGTACGTCGTCTTTAGGTTGGGG
GGAGGGGTTTTATGCGATGGAGTTTCCCCACACTGAGTGGGTGGAGACTGAAGTTAGGCCAGCTTGGCAC
TTGATGTAATTCTCCTTGGAATTTGCCCTTTTTGAGTTTGGATCTTGGTTCATTCTCAAGCCTCAGACAG
TGGTTCAAAGTTTTTTTCTTCCATTTCAGGTGTCGTGAGGCTAGCACCGCCACCATGGAGCGGGACGAAC
CGCCGCCTAGCGGAGGGGGAGGCGGCGGGGGCTCGGCGGGGTTCCTGGAGCCTCCCGCCGCGCTCCCTCC
GCCGCCGCGCAACGGTTTCTGTCAGGATGAATTGGCAGAGCTTGACCCAGGCACTAATGATCGGGCTGAA
CAACGAACCTGTCTCATTTGTGGGGACCGCGCTACAGGCTTGCACTATGGGATCATCTCCTGTGAGGGCT
GCAAAGGGTTTTTCAAGCGGAGCATTTGCAACAAACGGGTATATCGATGCAGTCGTGACAAGAACTGTGT
CATGTCTCGGAAGCAGAGGAACAGGTGCCAGTACTGCCGCCTGCTCAAATGCCTCCAGATGGGGATGAAC
CGGAAGGCTATCAGAGAAGATGGCATGCCTGGAGGCCGGAATAAGAGCATTGGGCCAGTCCAGATATCGG
AAGAAGAAATCGAAAGGATCATGTCTGGGCAGGAGTTTGAGGAAGAGGCCAATCACTGGAGCAACCATGG
TGATAGTGACCACAGTTCCCCTGGGAACAGGGCTTCGGAGAGCAACCAGCCCTCACCAGGCTCCACACTG
TCTTCCAGGTCTGTGGAACTGAATGGATTCATGGCCTTCAGGGAACAGTACATGGGAATGTCTGTGCCTC
CACATTACCAATATATACCGCACCTTTTTAGCTATTCTGGCCACTCACCACTTCTGCCCCAACAAGCTCG
CAGCCTGGATCCCCAGTCATACAGTCTGATTCACCAGCTGTTATCAGCCGAGGACCTGGAACCATTGGGC
ACGCCCATGTTGATTGAAGATGGATACGCTGTGACACAGGCAGAACTATTTGCCCTGCTTTGCCGCCTGG
CCGACGAGCTGCTCTTTAGGCAGATTGCCTGGATCAAGAAACTGCCTTTCTTCTGCGAGCTCTCAATCAA
GGATTACACGTGCCTCTTGAGCTCTACGTGGCAGGAGCTAATCCTGCTGTCTTCCCTCACCGTTTACAGC
AAGCAGATCTTTGGGGAACTGGCTGATGTCACTGCCAAGTACTCGCCCTCCGATGAAGAACTACACAGAT
TTAGTGATGAAGGGATGGAGGTGATCGAGCGGCTCATCTACCTCTATCACAAGTTCCATCAGCTAAAGGT
CAGCAACGAGGAGTATGCTTGCATGAAAGCAATTAACTTCCTAAATCAAGATATCAGGGGTCTGACCAGT
GCCTCACAGCTGGAACAATTGAATAAACGATACTGGTACATTTGCCAGGATTTTACTGAATATAAATACA
CACATCAGCCGAACCGCTTTCCTGATCTCATGATGTGCTTACCTGAGATTCGATATATTGCAGGAAAGAT
GGTGAATGTGCCCCTGGAGCAGCTGCCCCTCCTCTTTAAGGTGGTGCTGCATTCCTGCAAGACCAGTGTG
GGCAAGGAATAGTAATGAACTAGTCCGTAACTTGAAAGTATTTCGATTTCTTGGCTTTATATATCTTGTG
GAAAGGACGAACTTCAGGTTCCTTAACCGACAACACGCGTTAAGTCGACAATCAACCTCTGGATTACAAA
ATTTGTGAAAGATTGACTGGTATTCTTAACTATGTTGCTCCTTTTACGCTATGTGGATACGCTGCTTTAA
TGCCTTTGTATCATGCTATTGCTTCCCGTATGGCTTTCATTTTCTCCTCCTTGTATAAATCCTGGTTGCT
GTCTCTTTATGAGGAGTTGTGGCCCGTTGTCAGGCAACGTGGCGTGGTGTGCACTGTGTTTGCTGACGCA
ACCCCCACTGGTTGGGGCATTGCCACCACCTGTCAGCTCCTTTCCGGGACTTTCGCTTTCCCCCTCCCTA
TTGCCACGGCGGAACTCATCGCCGCCTGCCTTGCCCGCTGCTGGACAGGGGCTCGGCTGTTGGGCACTGA
CAATTCCGTGGTGTTGTCGGGGAAATCATCGTCCTTTCCTTGGCTGCTCGCCTGTGTTGCCACCTGGATT
CTGCGCGGGACGTCCTTCTGCTACGTCCCTTCGGCCCTCAATCCAGCGGACCTTCCTTCCCGCGGCCTGC
TGCCGGCTCTGCGGCCTCTTCCGCGTCTTCGCCTTCGCCCTCAGACGAGTCGGATCTCCCTTTGGGCCGC
CTCCCCGCGTCGACTTTAAGACCAATGACTTACAAGGCAGCTGTAGATCTTAGCCACTTTTTAAAAGAAA
AGGGGGGACTGGAAGGGCTAATTCACTCCCAACGAAGACAAGATCTGCTTTTTGCTTGTACTGGGTCTCT
CTGGTTAGACCAGATCTGAGCCTGGGAGCTCTCTGGCTAACTAGGGAACCCACTGCTTAAGCCTCAATAA
AGCTTGCCTTGAGTGCTTCAAGTAGTGTGTGCCCGTCTGTTGTGTGACTCTGGTAACTAGAGATCCCTCA
GACCCTTTTAGTCAGTGTGGAAAATCTCTAGCAGTACGTATAGTAGTTCATGTCATCTTATTATTCAGTA
TTTATAACTTGCAAAGAAATGAATATCAGAGAGTGAGAGGAACTTGTTTATTGCAGCTTATAATGGTTAC
AAATAAAGCAATAGCATCACAAATTTCACAAATAAAGCATTTTTTTCACTGCATTCTAGTTGTGGTTTGT
CCAAACTCATCAATGTATCTTATCATGTCTGGCTCTAGCTATCCCGCCCCTAACTCCGCCCATCCCGCCC
CTAACTCCGCCCAGTTCCGCCCATTCTCCGCCCCATGGCTGACTAATTTTTTTTATTTATGCAGAGGCCG
AGGCCGCCTCGGCCTCTGAGCTATTCCAGAAGTAGTGAGGAGGCTTTTTTGGAGGCCTAGGGACGTACCC
AATTCGCCCTATAGTGAGTCGTATTACGCGCGCTCACTGGCCGTCGTTTTACAACGTCGTGACTGGGAAA
ACCCTGGCGTTACCCAACTTAATCGCCTTGCAGCACATCCCCCTTTCGCCAGCTGGCGTAATAGCGAAGA
GGCCCGCACCGATCGCCCTTCCCAACAGTTGCGCAGCCTGAATGGCGAATGGG
[124 nt withheld, positions 7124-7247]
C
[91 nt withheld, positions 7249-7339]
A
[49 nt withheld, positions 7341-7389]
CCTTTGACGTTGGAGTCCACGTTCTTT
[37 nt withheld, positions 7417-7453]
ACCCTATCTCGGTCTATTCTTTTGATTTATAAGGGATTTTGCCGATTTCGGCCTATTGGTTAAAAAATGA
GCTGATTTAACAAAAATTTAACGCGAATTTTAACAAAATATTAACGCTTACAATTTAGGTGGCACTTTTC
GGGGAAATGTGCGCGGAACCCCTATTTGTTTATTTTTCTAAATACATTCAAATATGTATCCGCTCATGAG
ACAATAACCCTGATAAATGCTTCAATAATATTGAAAAAGGAAGAGTATGAGTATTCAACATTTCCGTGTC
GCCCTTATTCCCTTTTTTGCGGCATTTTGCCTTCCTGTTTTTGCTCACCCAGAAACGCTGGTGAAAGTAA
AAGATGCTGAAGATCAGTTGGGTGCACGAGTGGGTTACATCGAACTGGATCTCAACAGCGGTAAGATCCT
TGAGAGTTTTCGCCCCGAAGAACGTTTTCCAATGATGAGCACTTTTAAAGTTCTGCTATGTGGCGCGGTA
TTATCCCGTATTGACGCCGGGCAAGAGCAACTCGGTCGCCGCATACACTATTCTCAGAATGACTTGGTTG
AGTACTCACCAGTCACAGAAAAGCATCTTACGGATGGCATGACAGTAAGAGAATTATGCAGTGCTGCCAT
AACCATGAGTGATAACACTGCGGCCAACTTACTTCTGACAACGATCGGAGGACCGAAGGAGCTAACCGCT
TTTTTGCACAACATGGGGGATCATGTAACTCGCCTTGATCGTTGGGAACCGGAGCTGAATGAAGCCATAC
CAAACGACGAGCGTGACACCACGATGCCTGTAGCAATGGCAACAACGTTGCGCAAACTATTAACTGGCGA
ACTACTTACTCTAGCTTCCCGGCAACAATTAATAGACTGGATGGAGGCGGATAAAGTTGCAGGACCACTT
CTGCGCTCGGCCCTTCCGGCTGGCTGGTTTATTGCTGATAAATCTGGAGCCGGTGAGCGTGGGTCTCGCG
GTATCATTGCAGCACTGGGGCCAGATGGTAAGCCCTCCCGTATCGTAGTTATCTACACGACGGGGAGTCA
GGCAACTATGGATGAACGAAATAGACAGATCGCTGAGATAGGTGCCTCACTGATTAAGCATTGGTAACTG
TCAGACCAAGTTTACTCATATATACTTTAGATTGATTTAAAACTTCATTTTTAATTTAAAAGGATCTAGG
TGAAGATCCTTTTTGATAATCTCATGACCAAAATCCCTTAACGTGAGTTTTCGTTCCACTGAGCGTCAGA
CCCCGTAGAAAAGATCAAAGGATCTTCTTGAGATCCTTTTTTTCTGCGCGTAATCTGCTGCTTGCAAACA
AAAAAACCACCGCTACCAGCGGTGGTTTGTTTGCCGGATCAAGAGCTACCAACTCTTTTTCCGAAGGTAA
CTGGCTTCAGCAGAGCGCAGATACCAAATACTGTTCTTCTAGTGTAGCCGTAGTTAGGCCACCACTTCAA
GAACTCTGTAGCACCGCCTACATACCTCGCTCTGCTAATCCTGTTACCAGTGGCTGCTGCCAGTGGCGAT
AAGTCGTGTCTTACCGGGTTGGACTCAAGACGATAGTTACCGGATAAGGCGCAGCGGTCGGGCTGAACGG
GGGGTTCGTGCACACAGCCCAGCTTGGAGCGAACGACCTACACCGAACTGAGATACCTACAGCGTGAGCT
ATGAGAAAGCGCCACGCTTCCCGAAGGGAGAAAGGCGGACAGGTATCCGGTAAGCGGCAGGGTCGGAACA
GGAGAGCGCACGAGGGAGCTTCCAGGGGGAAACGCCTGGTATCTTTATAGTCCTGTCGGGTTTCGCCACC
TCTGACTTGAGCGTCGATTTTTGTGATGCTCGTCAGGGGGGCGGAGCCTATGGAAAAACGCCAGCAACGC
GGCCTTTTTACGGTTCCTGGCCTTTTGCTGGCCTTTTGCTCACATGTTCTTTCCTGCGTTATCCCCTGAT
TCTGTGGATAACCGTATTACCGCCTTTGAGTGAGCTGATACCGCTCGCCGCAGCCGAACGACCGAGCGCA
GCGAGTCAGTGAGCGAGGAAGCGGAAGAGCGCCCAATACGCAAACCGCCTCTCCCCGCGCGTTGGCCGAT
TCATTAATGCAGCTGGCACGACAGGTTTCCCGACTGGAAAGCGGGCAGTGAGCGCAACGCAATTAATGTG
AGTTAGCTCACTCATTAGGCACCCCAGGCTTTACACTTTATGCTTCCGGCTCGTATGTTGTGTGGAATTG
TGAGCGGATAACAATTTCACACAGGAAACAGCTATGACCATGATTACGCCAAGCGCGCAATTAACCCTCA
CTAAAGGGAACAAAAGCTGGAGCTGCAAGC
Features (pLannotate 1.2.2; 31 found; start..end, strand, type, name):
      5..231     +  promoter       RSV promoter: Rous sarcoma virus enhancer/promoter
    232..412     +  LTR            5' LTR (truncated): truncated 5' long terminal repeat (LTR) from HIV-1
    459..584     +  misc_feature   HIV-1 Ψ: packaging signal of human immunodeficiency virus type 1
    568..931     +  CDS            HIV-1 gag (fragment): gag protein from human immunodeficiency virus 1; gag
   1077..1310    +  misc_feature   RRE: The Rev response element (RRE) of HIV-1 allows for Rev-dependent mRNA export from the nucleus to the cytoplasm.
   1687..1713    +  CDS            Rev (fragment): human immunodeficiency virus 1 (HIV-1) Rev protein; rev; enhances nuclear export of unspliced and incompletely spliced viral mRNAs
   1720..1743    +  promoter       SV40 promoter (fragment): SV40 early promoter
   1744..1815    +  promoter       SV40 promoter (fragment): SV40 enhancer and early promoter
   1839..1974    +  rep_origin     SV40 ori: SV40 origin of replication
   2020..2616    +  CDS            PuroR (fragment): puromycin N-acetyltransferase; pac from Streptomyces; confers resistance to puromycin
   2665..2782    +  misc_feature   cPPT/CTS: central polypurine tract and central termination sequence of HIV-1
   2847..2913    +  CDS            small t antigen (fragment): SV40 (simian virus 40) small t antigen
   2920..4098    +  promoter       EF-1α promoter: strong constitutive promoter for human elongation factor EF-1α
   4115..5539    +  CDS            NR6A1: NR6A1_HUMAN - Also known as GCNF. Experimental evidence at protein level: Swiss-Prot protein existence level 1. Orphan nuclear receptor. Binds to a response element containing the sequence 5'-TCAAGGTCA-3'. May be involved in the regulation of gene expression in germ cell development during gametogenesis (By similarity). From Homo sapiens (Human).
   5555..5608    +  promoter       U6 promoter (fragment): RNA polymerase III promoter for human U6 snRNA
   5650..6238    +  misc_feature   WPRE: woodchuck hepatitis virus posttranscriptional regulatory element
   6289..6308    +  misc_feature   cPPT/CTS (fragment): central polypurine tract and central termination sequence of HIV-1
   6310..6543    +  LTR            3' LTR (ΔU3): self-inactivating 3' long terminal repeat (LTR) from HIV-1
   6621..6742    +  polyA_signal   SV40 poly(A) signal: SV40 polyadenylation signal
   6782..6917    +  rep_origin     SV40 ori: SV40 origin of replication
   6938..6956    -  promoter       T7 promoter: promoter for bacteriophage T7 RNA polymerase
   6964..7119    +  CDS            lacZα (fragment): LacZα fragment of β-galactosidase; lacZ fragment
   7124..7552    +  rep_origin     f1 ori (sequence partly withheld): f1 bacteriophage origin of replication; arrow indicates direction of (+) strand synthesis
   7605..7709    +  promoter       AmpR promoter: bla
   7710..8570    +  CDS            AmpR: β-lactamase; bla; confers resistance to ampicillin, carbenicillin, and related antibiotics
   8741..9329    +  rep_origin     ori: high-copy-number ColE1/pMB1/pBR322/pUC origin of replication
   9512..9604    +  CDS            lacI (fragment): lac repressor; lacI; The lac repressor binds to the lac operator to inhibit transcription in E. coli. This inhibition can be relieved by adding lactose or isopropyl-β-D-thiogalactopyranoside (IPTG).
   9617..9638    +  protein_bind   CAP binding site: CAP binding activates transcription in the presence of cAMP. E. coli catabolite activator protein
   9653..9683    +  promoter       lac promoter: promoter for the E. coli lac operon
   9691..9707    +  protein_bind   lac operator: The lac repressor binds to the lac operator to inhibit transcription in E. coli. This inhibition can be relieved by adding lactose or isopropyl-β-D-thiogalactopyranoside (IPTG). lac repressor encoded by lacI
   9752..9770    +  promoter       T3 promoter: promoter for bacteriophage T3 RNA polymerase
