[The description below was written by a language model from this plasmid's Addgene catalogue record and pLannotate feature annotations shown in this document.]
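Description:
TFORF1490 is a lentiviral mammalian expression plasmid built on the pLX_TRC317 backbone and carrying the human transcription factor NR6A1 (also known as GCNF), an orphan nuclear receptor linked to gene regulation in germ cell development. It belongs to a barcoded transcription factor ORF collection. Each member pairs a synthesized ORF with a unique 24-bp barcode, so the factor a cell received can be identified in pooled overexpression screens. The barcode is not annotated in the feature table. In bacteria the plasmid replicates from a high-copy ColE1/pUC-type origin under ampicillin selection (AmpR), and an f1 origin is also present. The depositor notes that the plasmid can recombine during propagation, as lentiviral vectors with repeated LTRs often do.

The viral cassette has a third-generation, self-inactivating layout. An RSV promoter drives a truncated HIV-1 5' LTR, followed by the Ψ packaging signal with a gag fragment, the Rev response element for Rev-dependent export of the genomic RNA, and a cPPT/CTS. It ends in a ΔU3 3' LTR, which inactivates LTR promoter activity after integration, with an SV40 polyadenylation signal downstream. Two expression units lie between the LTRs. SV40 early promoter and origin sequences precede the puromycin N-acetyltransferase gene, which allows selection of transduced cells. The strong constitutive EF-1α promoter then drives the NR6A1 coding sequence. A WPRE downstream of the ORF enhances transcript stability and expression. The short U6 promoter fragment annotated between the ORF and the WPRE is too small to be a functional promoter, and the record does not state its role. The sequenced record of about 9.8 kb matches the stated backbone plus insert sizes. The construct is used to make lentivirus for stable NR6A1 overexpression, as in the directed differentiation screens of the associated study.
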