Addgene plasmid #144178: TFORF1490
Purpose: Lentiviral vector for overexpressing transcription factor ORFs with unique 24-bp barcodes. Barcodes facilitate identification of transcription factors in pooled screens.
Depositing lab: Feng Zhang. Depositing organization: Broad Institute. Publication: A transcription factor atlas of directed differentiation. Joung J, Ma S, Tay T, Geiger-Schuller KR, Kirchgatterer PC, Verdine VK, Guo B, Arias-Garcia MA, Allen WE, Singh A, Kuksenko O, Abudayyeh OO, Gootenberg JS, Fu Z, Macrae RK, Buenrostro JD, Regev A, Zhang F. Cell. 2023 Jan 5;186(1):209-229.e26. doi: 10.1016/j.cell.2022.11.026. PubMed 36608654.
Backbone
  Vector backbone: pLX_TRC317
  Backbone manufacturer: Broad Institute Genetic Perturbation Platform
  Backbone size w/o insert (bp): 8264
  Vector type: Mammalian Expression, Lentiviral
  Selectable markers: Puromycin
Growth in bacteria
  Bacterial resistance: Ampicillin, 100 μg/mL
  Growth temperature: 37°C
  Growth strain: NEB Stable
  Copy number: High Copy
Gene/Insert
  Gene/Insert name: NR6A1
  Species: H. sapiens (human)
  Insert size (bp): 1529
  Entrez Gene: NR6A1 (a.k.a. CT150, GCNF, GCNF1, NR61, RTR, hGCNF, hRTR)
  Promoter: EF1a
  Cloning method: Unknown
  Sequencing primers: 5′ GGGTGGAGACTGAAGTTAGGCCAG; 3′ CACATAGCGTAAAAGGAGCAACATAG
Terms and licenses: Academic/Nonprofit Terms; Industry Terms: Not Available to Industry
Depositor comments: NM_001489,ENST00000416460 . The transcription factor ORF portion of this plasmid was synthesized by Genewiz. Please test multiple small colonies in case of plasmid recombination. To make this collection available in a timely manner, a portion of this collection was not fully sequenced by Addgene. If an Addgene verified full plasmid sequence is not available, please contact us prior to placing an order to request the full sequence.
How to cite: TFORF1490 was a gift from Feng Zhang (Addgene plasmid # 144178 ; http://n2t.net/addgene:144178 ; RRID:Addgene_144178)
