>Addgene plasmid #144178 | TFORF1490 | depositor partial sequence | sequence record 284649 | Insert
ACCGCCACCATGGAGCGGGACGAACCGCCGCCTAGCGGAGGGGGAGGCGGCGGGGGCTCGGCGGGGTTCC
TGGAGCCTCCCGCCGCGCTCCCTCCGCCGCCGCGCAACGGTTTCTGTCAGGATGAATTGGCAGAGCTTGA
CCCAGGCACTAATGATCGGGCTGAACAACGAACCTGTCTCATTTGTGGGGACCGCGCTACAGGCTTGCAC
TATGGGATCATCTCCTGTGAGGGCTGCAAAGGGTTTTTCAAGCGGAGCATTTGCAACAAACGGGTATATC
GATGCAGTCGTGACAAGAACTGTGTCATGTCTCGGAAGCAGAGGAACAGGTGCCAGTACTGCCGCCTGCT
CAAATGCCTCCAGATGGGGATGAACCGGAAGGCTATCAGAGAAGATGGCATGCCTGGAGGCCGGAATAAG
AGCATTGGGCCAGTCCAGATATCGGAAGAAGAAATCGAAAGGATCATGTCTGGGCAGGAGTTTGAGGAAG
AGGCCAATCACTGGAGCAACCATGGTGATAGTGACCACAGTTCCCCTGGGAACAGGGCTTCGGAGAGCAA
CCAGCCCTCACCAGGCTCCACACTGTCTTCCAGGTCTGTGGAACTGAATGGATTCATGGCCTTCAGGGAA
CAGTACATGGGAATGTCTGTGCCTCCACATTACCAATATATACCGCACCTTTTTAGCTATTCTGGCCACT
CACCACTTCTGCCCCAACAAGCTCGCAGCCTGGATCCCCAGTCATACAGTCTGATTCACCAGCTGTTATC
AGCCGAGGACCTGGAACCATTGGGCACGCCCATGTTGATTGAAGATGGATACGCTGTGACACAGGCAGAA
CTATTTGCCCTGCTTTGCCGCCTGGCCGACGAGCTGCTCTTTAGGCAGATTGCCTGGATCAAGAAACTGC
CTTTCTTCTGCGAGCTCTCAATCAAGGATTACACGTGCCTCTTGAGCTCTACGTGGCAGGAGCTAATCCT
GCTGTCTTCCCTCACCGTTTACAGCAAGCAGATCTTTGGGGAACTGGCTGATGTCACTGCCAAGTACTCG
CCCTCCGATGAAGAACTACACAGATTTAGTGATGAAGGGATGGAGGTGATCGAGCGGCTCATCTACCTCT
ATCACAAGTTCCATCAGCTAAAGGTCAGCAACGAGGAGTATGCTTGCATGAAAGCAATTAACTTCCTAAA
TCAAGATATCAGGGGTCTGACCAGTGCCTCACAGCTGGAACAATTGAATAAACGATACTGGTACATTTGC
CAGGATTTTACTGAATATAAATACACACATCAGCCGAACCGCTTTCCTGATCTCATGATGTGCTTACCTG
AGATTCGATATATTGCAGGAAAGATGGTGAATGTGCCCCTGGAGCAGCTGCCCCTCCTCTTTAAGGTGGT
GCTGCATTCCTGCAAGACCAGTGTGGGCAAGGAATAGTAATGAACTAGTCCGTAACTTGAAAGTATTTCG
ATTTCTTGGCTTTATATATCTTGTGGAAAGGACGAACTTCAGGTTCCTTAACCGACAAC
