>Addgene plasmid #144178 | TFORF1490 | depositor partial sequence | sequence record 284650 | Barcode
ACTTCAGGTTCCTTAACCGACAAC
